Addgene plasmid #23619: pDONR223-ARSG
Depositing lab: William Hahn & David Root. Depositing organization: Dana-Farber Cancer Institute. Publication: COT drives resistance to RAF inhibition through MAP kinase pathway reactivation. Johannessen CM, Boehm JS, Kim SY, Thomas SR, Wardwell L, Johnson LA, Emery CM, Stransky N, Cogdill AP, Barretina J, Caponigro G, Hieronymus H, Murray RR, Salehi-Ashtiani K, Hill DE, Vidal M, Zhao JJ, Yang X, Alkan O, Kim S, Harris JL, Wilson CJ, Myer VE, Finan PM, Root DE, Roberts TM, Golub T, Flaherty KT, Dummer R, Weber BL, Sellers WR, Schlegel R, Wargo JA, Hahn WC, Garraway LA. Nature. 2010 Dec 16;468(7326):968-72. doi: 10.1038/nature09627 PubMed 21107320.
Backbone
  Vector backbone: pDONR223
  Backbone manufacturer: Invitrogen
  Backbone size w/o insert (bp): 5005
  Vector type: Gateway Donor vector
Growth in bacteria
  Bacterial resistance: Spectinomycin, 50 μg/mL
  Growth temperature: 37°C
  Growth strain: DH5alpha
  Copy number: High Copy
Gene/Insert
  Gene/Insert name: ARSG (alt name: arylsulfatase G; ARSG)
  Species: H. sapiens (human)
  Insert size (bp): 1578
  Entrez Gene: ARSG (a.k.a. UNQ839/PRO1777)
  Cloning method: Gateway Cloning
  Sequencing primers: 5′ M13pUC-fwd; 3′ M13rev
Terms and licenses: Academic/Nonprofit Terms; Industry Terms: Not Available to Industry
Depositor comments: The ORF has no Stop codon. This design enables easy recombination into a destination vector to add an epitope tag of choice and Stop codon to the ORF. Do NOT use this plasmid directly for transfections. A set of 4 custom lentiviral vectors is available ( pLX301 (http://www.addgene.org/25895/) , pLX302 (http://www.addgene.org/25896/) , pLX303 (http://www.addgene.org/25897/) , pLX304 (http://www.addgene.org/25890/) ) to be used to express these ORFs in mammalian cells. These plasmids are not included in the kit and must be ordered separately.
How to cite: pDONR223-ARSG was a gift from William Hahn & David Root (Addgene plasmid # 23619 ; http://n2t.net/addgene:23619 ; RRID:Addgene_23619)
