[The description below was written by a language model from this plasmid's Addgene catalogue record.]
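Description:
pDONR223-ARSG is a Gateway entry clone built on the Invitrogen pDONR223 donor backbone (about 5 kb without insert). It carries the human arylsulfatase G (ARSG) open reading frame as an insert of roughly 1.6 kb. The plasmid is propagated in standard E. coli cloning strains as a high-copy plasmid under spectinomycin selection. No feature table is provided, so the origin of replication and the exact recombination sites are not itemised in the record. For a Gateway clone of this kind, the ORF would normally be flanked by attL sites produced when it was recombined into the donor vector. M13 forward and reverse priming sites in the backbone are listed for sequencing across the insert.

The backbone is a donor vector rather than an expression vector, and the record lists no promoter for the ORF. The depositors explicitly warn against using it directly for transfection. The ORF was deliberately cloned without a stop codon, so that an LR recombination into a destination vector places it in frame with a C-terminal epitope tag and a stop codon supplied by that vector. The depositors point to a companion set of lentiviral destination vectors (pLX301 to pLX304), obtained separately, for expressing these ORFs in mammalian cells. The comments refer to the plasmid as part of a kit of such ORF clones, and the associated publication concerns resistance to RAF inhibition through MAP kinase pathway reactivation. This suggests its main use is as a shuttle source of the ARSG coding sequence for tagged overexpression and gain-of-function screening. The record does not describe any ARSG-specific application.
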