>Addgene plasmid #23619 | pDONR223-ARSG | depositor partial sequence | sequence record 10704 | Author sequence
ATGGGCTGGCTTTTTCTAAAGGTTTTGTTGGCGGGAGTGAGTTTCTCAGGATTTCTTTATCCTCTTGTGG
ATTTTTGCATCAGTGGGAAAACAAGAGGACAGAAGCCAAACTTTGTGATTATTTTGGCCGATGACATGGG
GTGGGGTGACCTGGGAGCAAACTGGGCAGAAACAAAGGACACTGCCAACCTTGATAAGATGGCTTCGGAG
GGAATGAGGTTTGTGGATTTCCATGCAGCTGCCTCCACCTGCTCACCCTCCCGGGCTTCCTTGCTCACCG
GCCGGCTTGGCCTTCGCAATGGAGTCACACGCAACTTTGCAGTCACTTCTGTGGGAGGCCTTCCGCTCAA
CGAGACCACCTTGGCAGAGGTGCTGCAGCAGGCGGGTTACGTCACTGGGATAATAGGCAAATGGCATCTT
GGACACCACGGCTCTTATCACCCCAACTTCCGTGGTTTTGATTACTACTTTGGAATCCCATATAGCCATG
ATATGGGCTGTACTGATACTCCAGGCTACAACCACCCTCCTTGTCCAGCGTGTCCACAGGGTGATGGACC
ATCAAGGAACCTTCAAAGAGACTGTTACACTGACGTGGCCCTCCCTCTTTATGAAAACCTCAACATTGTG
GAGCAGCCGGTGAACTTGAGCAGCCTTGCCCAGAAGTATGCTGAGAAAGCAACCCAGTTCATCCAGCGTG
CAAGCACCAGCGGGAGGCCCTTCCTGCTCTATGTGGCTCTGGCCCACATGCACGTGCCCTTACCTGTGAC
TCAGCTACCAGCAGCGCCACGGGGCAGAAGCCTGTATGGTGCAGGGCTCTGGGAGATGGACAGTCTGGTG
GGCCAGATCAAGGACAAAGTTGACCACACAGTGAAGGAAAACACATTCCTCTGGTTTACAGGAGACAATG
GCCCGTGGGCTCAGAAGTGTGAGCTAGCGGGCAGTGTGGGTCCCTTCACTGGATTTTGGCAAACTCGTCA
AGGGGGAAGTCCAGCCAAGCAGACGACCTGGGAAGGAGGGCACCGGGTCCCAGCACTGGCTTACTGGCCT
GGCAGAGTTCCAGTTAATGTCACCAGCACTGCCTTGTTAAGCGTGCTGGACATTTTTCCAACTGTGGTAG
CCCTGGCCCAGGCCAGCTTACCTCAAGGACGGCGCTTTGATGGTGTGGACGTCTCCGAGGTGCTCTTTGG
CCGGTCACAGCCTGGGCACAGGGTGCTGTTCCACCCCAACAGCGGGGCAGCTGGAGAGTTTGGAGCCCTG
CAGACTGTCCGCCTGGAGCGTTACAAGGCCTTCTACATTACCGGTGGAGCCAGGGCGTGTGATGGGAGCA
CGGGGCCTGAGCTGCAGCATAAGTTTCCTCTGATTTTCAACCTGGAAGACGATACCGCAGAAGCTGTGCC
CCTAGAAAGAGGTGGTGCGGAGTACCAGGCTGTGCTGCCCGAGGTCAGAAAGGTTCTTGCAGACGTCCTC
CAAGACATTGCCAACGACAACATCTCCAGCGCAGATTACACTCAGGACCCTTCAGTAACTCCCTGCTGTA
ATCCCTACCAAATTGCCTGCCGCTGTCAAGCCGCATAA
