>Addgene plasmid #23619 | pDONR223-ARSG | addgene partial sequence | sequence record 29378 | 23619 with M13pUC-fwd
CCAATAATGATTTTATTTTGACTGATAGTGACCTGTTCGTTGCAACAAATTGATGAGCAATGCTTTTTTA
TAATGCCAACTTTGTACAAAAAAGTTGGCATGGGCTGGCTTTTTCTAAAGGTTTTGTTGGCGGGAGTGAG
TTTCTCAGGATTTCTTTATCCTCTTGTGGATTTTTGCATCAGTGGGAAAACAAGAGGACAGAAGCCAAAC
TTTGTGATTATTTTGGCCGATGACATGGGGTGGGGTGACCTGGGAGCAAACTGGGCAGAAACAAAGGACA
CTGCCAACCTTGATAAGATGGCTTCGGAGGGAATGAGGTTTGTGGATTTCCATGCAGCTGCCTCCACCTG
CTCACCCTCCCGGGCTTCCTTGCTCACCGGCCGGCTTGGCCTTCGCAATGGAGTCACACGCAACTTTGCA
GTCACTTCTGTGGGAGGCCTTCCGCTCAACGAGACCACCTTGGCAGAGGTGCTGCAGCAGGCGGGTTACG
TCACTGGGATAATAGGCAAATGGCATCTTGGACACCACGGCTCTTATCACCCCAACTTCCGTGGTTTTGA
TTACTACTTTGGAATCCCATATAGCCATGATATGGGCTGTACTGATACTCCAGGCTACAACCACCCTCCT
TGTCCAGCGTGTCCACAGGGTGATG
